Addgene plasmid #244796: CL20_mEGFP_Vidr_029
Purpose: Express mEGFP-tagged intrinsically disordered protein (IDR), Vidr_029, derived from human protein DLGP3
Depositing lab: Richard Kriwacki. Depositing organization: St. Jude Children's Research Hospital. Publication: Proteome-wide computational analyses reveal links between protein condensate formation and RNA biology. Maiti S, Tripathi S, Baggett DW, Phillips AH, Park CG, Wang J, Wahiduzzaman, Freyaldenhoven WT, Kinger S, Pioso BJ, Bollinger JC, Somjee R, Lang B, Babu MM, Kriwacki RW. Sci Adv. 2025 Dec 5;11(49):eady1420. doi: 10.1126/sciadv.ady1420. Epub 2025 Dec 3. PubMed 41337585.
Backbone
  Vector backbone: CL20
  Vector type: Mammalian Expression
Growth in bacteria
  Bacterial resistance: Ampicillin, 100 μg/mL
  Growth temperature: 37°C
  Growth strain: NEB Stable
  Copy number: High Copy
Gene/Insert
  Gene/Insert name: Vidr_029
  Species: H. sapiens (human)
  Mutation: Unmutated
  Tag / fusion protein: monomeric EGFP (N terminal on insert)
  Cloning method: Restriction Enzyme; 5′ cloning site Unknown (unknown if destroyed)
Terms and licenses: Academic/Nonprofit Terms; Industry Terms: Not Available to Industry
Depositor comments: DLGP3_1_430
How to cite: CL20_mEGFP_Vidr_029 was a gift from Richard Kriwacki (Addgene plasmid # 244796 ; http://n2t.net/addgene:244796 ; RRID:Addgene_244796)
