[The description below was written by a language model from this plasmid's Addgene catalogue record and pLannotate feature annotations shown in this document.]
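Description:
CL20_mEGFP_Vidr_029 is an 8.4 kb mammalian expression plasmid built on the CL20 backbone. The catalogue lists it simply as a mammalian expression vector, but the feature table shows the architecture of a self-inactivating HIV-1 lentiviral transfer vector. A CMV enhancer is fused to a truncated 5' LTR, which would drive genomic RNA transcription in packaging cells. This is followed by the Ψ packaging signal with a partial gag sequence, the cPPT/CTS element that aids nuclear import of the reverse-transcribed genome, the Rev response element for Rev-dependent RNA export, and a ΔU3 3' LTR, with a rabbit β-globin polyadenylation signal downstream. Short vif, rev and nef hits are residual viral fragments rather than functional genes. In bacteria the plasmid replicates from a high-copy ColE1/pUC-type origin and is selected with ampicillin through the bla gene. An SV40 origin, an SV40 poly(A) signal and lac regulatory remnants lie in the plasmid backbone outside the viral cassette.

The payload sits between the RRE and the 3' LTR and is driven by an internal CMV enhancer/promoter. It encodes monomeric EGFP fused to the N terminus of Vidr_029, an unmutated intrinsically disordered region taken from human DLGP3 (DLGAP3), a postsynaptic scaffold-associated protein. The depositor's comment indicates that the insert spans residues 1–430, which agrees with the roughly 1.3 kb DLGAP3 fragment annotated. No mammalian selection marker is annotated, so expressing cells would be identified by green fluorescence. The construct belongs to a set of tagged IDRs made for a proteome-wide study linking protein condensate formation to RNA biology. Its use is to express the fluorescent IDR in mammalian cells so that its localisation and any condensate-forming behaviour can be seen by imaging.
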