Features (pLannotate 1.2.2; 29 found; start..end, strand, type, name):
      1..589     +  rep_origin     ori: high-copy-number ColE1/pMB1/pBR322/pUC origin of replication
    772..826     +  CDS            lacI (fragment): lac repressor; lacI; The lac repressor binds to the lac operator to inhibit transcription in E. coli. This inhibition can be relieved by adding lactose or isopropyl-β-D-thiogalactopyranoside (IPTG).
    828..962     -  polyA_signal   SV40 poly(A) signal: SV40 polyadenylation signal
    982..1117    -  rep_origin     SV40 ori: SV40 origin of replication
   1141..1163    -  promoter       SV40 promoter (fragment): SV40 enhancer and early promoter
   1170..1209    +  CDS            lacI (fragment): lac repressor; lacI; The lac repressor binds to the lac operator to inhibit transcription in E. coli. This inhibition can be relieved by adding lactose or isopropyl-β-D-thiogalactopyranoside (IPTG).
   1222..1243    +  protein_bind   CAP binding site: CAP binding activates transcription in the presence of cAMP. E. coli catabolite activator protein
   1258..1288    +  promoter       lac promoter: promoter for the E. coli lac operon
   1296..1312    +  protein_bind   lac operator: The lac repressor binds to the lac operator to inhibit transcription in E. coli. This inhibition can be relieved by adding lactose or isopropyl-β-D-thiogalactopyranoside (IPTG). lac repressor encoded by lacI
   1697..1752    -  polyA_signal   β-globin poly(A) signal: rabbit β-globin polyadenylation signal (Gil and Proudfoot, 1987)
   1838..1973    -  LTR            3' LTR (ΔU3) (fragment): self-inactivating 3' long terminal repeat (LTR) from HIV-1
   1975..2043    -  CDS            nef (fragment): NEF_HV1Z2 - Experimental evidence at protein level: Swiss-Prot protein existence level 1. Extracellular Nef protein targets CD4(+) T-lymphocytes for apoptosis by interacting with CXCR4 surface receptors. From Human immunodeficiency virus type 1 group M subtype D (isolate Z2/CDC-Z34) (HIV-1).
   2069..3358    -  CDS            DLGAP3 (fragment): DLGP3_HUMAN - Also known as DAP3. Experimental evidence at protein level: Swiss-Prot protein existence level 1. May play a role in the molecular organization of synapses and neuronal cell signaling. Could be an adapter protein linking ion channel to the subsynaptic cytoskeleton. May induce enrichment of PSD- 95/SAP90 at the plasma membrane. From Homo sapiens (Human).
   3401..4117    -  CDS            mEGFP: mEGFP is a basic (constitutively fluorescent) green fluorescent protein published in 2002, derived from Aequorea victoria. It has moderate acid sensitivity.
   4131..4168    -  misc_feature   MCS (fragment): multiple cloning site
   4167..4183    -  promoter       tight TRE promoter (fragment): Tet-responsive promoter PTight, consisting of seven tet operator sequences followed by the minimal CMV promoter
   4199..4402    -  promoter       CMV promoter: human cytomegalovirus (CMV) immediate early promoter
   4403..4706    -  enhancer       CMV enhancer: human cytomegalovirus immediate early enhancer
   4774..4790    -  misc_feature   MCS (fragment): multiple cloning site
   4790..4815    -  CDS            Rev (fragment): human immunodeficiency virus 1 (HIV-1) Rev protein; rev; enhances nuclear export of unspliced and incompletely spliced viral mRNAs
   5192..5425    -  misc_feature   RRE: The Rev response element (RRE) of HIV-1 allows for Rev-dependent mRNA export from the nucleus to the cytoplasm.
   5559..5642    -  CDS            vif (fragment): VIF_HV1BR - Experimental evidence at protein level: Swiss-Prot protein existence level 1. Counteracts the innate antiviral activity of host APOBEC3F and APOBEC3G. Forms a complex with host APOBEC3F and APOBEC3G thus preventing the entry of these lethally hypermutating enzymes into progeny virions. Recruits an active E3 ubiquitin ligase complex composed of elongin BC, CUL5, and RBX2 to induce polyubiquitination of APOBEC3G and APOBEC3F. In turn, they are directed to the 26S proteasome for degradation. Vif interaction with APOBEC3G also blocks its cytidine deaminase activity in a proteasome-inde
   5785..5902    -  misc_feature   cPPT/CTS: central polypurine tract and central termination sequence of HIV-1
   6051..6410    -  CDS            HIV-1 gag (fragment): gag protein from human immunodeficiency virus 1; gag
   6394..6519    -  misc_feature   HIV-1 Ψ: packaging signal of human immunodeficiency virus type 1
   6566..6823    -  LTR            5' LTR (truncated): truncated 5' long terminal repeat (LTR) from HIV-1
   6825..7204    -  enhancer       CMV enhancer: human cytomegalovirus immediate early enhancer
   7235..7339    +  promoter       AmpR promoter: bla
   7340..8200    +  CDS            AmpR: β-lactamase; bla; confers resistance to ampicillin, carbenicillin, and related antibiotics
>Addgene plasmid #244796 | CL20_mEGFP_Vidr_029 | addgene full sequence | sequence record 488258 | Addgene NGS Result
TTGAGATCCTTTTTTTCTGCGCGTAATCTGCTGCTTGCAAACAAAAAAACCACCGCTACCAGCGGTGGTT
TGTTTGCCGGATCAAGAGCTACCAACTCTTTTTCCGAAGGTAACTGGCTTCAGCAGAGCGCAGATACCAA
ATACTGTTCTTCTAGTGTAGCCGTAGTTAGGCCACCACTTCAAGAACTCTGTAGCACCGCCTACATACCT
CGCTCTGCTAATCCTGTTACCAGTGGCTGCTGCCAGTGGCGATAAGTCGTGTCTTACCGGGTTGGACTCA
AGACGATAGTTACCGGATAAGGCGCAGCGGTCGGGCTGAACGGGGGGTTCGTGCACACAGCCCAGCTTGG
AGCGAACGACCTACACCGAACTGAGATACCTACAGCGTGAGCTATGAGAAAGCGCCACGCTTCCCGAAGG
GAGAAAGGCGGACAGGTATCCGGTAAGCGGCAGGGTCGGAACAGGAGAGCGCACGAGGGAGCTTCCAGGG
GGAAACGCCTGGTATCTTTATAGTCCTGTCGGGTTTCGCCACCTCTGACTTGAGCGTCGATTTTTGTGAT
GCTCGTCAGGGGGGCGGAGCCTATGGAAAAACGCCAGCAACGCGGCCTTTTTACGGTTCCTGGCCTTTTG
CTGGCCTTTTGCTCACATGTTCTTTCCTGCGTTATCCCCTGATTCTGTGGATAACCGTATTACCGCCTTT
GAGTGAGCTGATACCGCTCGCCGCAGCCGAACGACCGAGCGCAGCGAGTCAGTGAGCGAGGAAGCGGAAG
AGCGCCCAATACGCAAACCGCCTCTCCCCGCGCGTTGGCCGATTCATTAATGCAGCGGATCCAGACATGA
TAAGATACATTGATGAGTTTGGACAAACCACAACTAGAATGCAGTGAAAAAAATGCTTTATTTGTGAAAT
TTGTGATGCTATTGCTTTATTTGTAACCATTATAAGCTGCAATAAACAAGTTAGCTTTTTGCAAAAGCCT
AGGCCTCCAAAAAAGCCTCCTCACTACTTCTGGAATAGCTCAGAGGCCGAGGCGGCCTCGGCCTCTGCAT
AAATAAAAAAAATTAGTCAGCCATGGGGCGGAGAATGGGCGGAACTGGGCGGAGTTAGGGGCGGGATGGG
CGGAGTTAGGGGCGGGACTATGGTTGCTGACTAATTGAGATGCGGATCCGCTGGCACGACAGGTTTCCCG
ACTGGAAAGCGGGCAGTGAGCGCAACGCAATTAATGTGAGTTAGCTCACTCATTAGGCACCCCAGGCTTT
ACACTTTATGCTTCCGGCTCGTATGTTGTGTGGAATTGTGAGCGGATAACAATTTCACACAGGAAACAGC
TATGACCATGATTACGCCAAGCTTGGGCTGCAGGTCGAGGGATCTCCATAAGAGAAGAGGGACAGCTATG
ACTGGGAGTAGTCAGGAGAGGAGGAAAAATCTGGCTAGTAAAACATGTAAGGAAAATTTTAGGGATGTTA
AAGAAAAAAATAACACAAAACAAAATATAAAAAAAATCTAACCTCAAGTCAAGGCTTTTCTATGGAATAA
GGAATGGACAGCAGGGGGCTGTTTCATATACTGATGACCTCTTTATAGCCAACCTTTGTTCATGGCAGCC
AGCATATGGGCATATGTTGCCAAACTCTAAACCAAATACTCATTCTGATGTTTTAAATGATTTGCCCTCC
CATATGTCCTTCCGAGTGAGAGACACAAAAAATTCCAACACACTATTGCAATGAAAATAAATTTCCTTTA
TTAGCCAGAAGTCAGATGCTCAAGGGGCTTCATGATGTCCCCATAATTTTTGGCAGAGGGAAAAAGATCT
GCTAGCTCGAGCAGCTGAAGCTTTATTGAGGCTTAAGCAGTGGGTTCCCTAGTTAGCCAGAGAGCTCCCA
GGCTCAGATCTGGTCTAACCAGAGAGACCCAGTACAGGCAAAAAGCAGATCTTGTCTTCTTTGGGAGTGA
ATTAGCCCTTCCAGTCCCCCCTTTTCTTTTAAAAAGTGGCTAAGATCTACAGCTGCCTTGTAAGTCATTG
GTCTTAAAGGTACCGTAATCTTATCTAGAACCGGTTCAAGAGCTACGACGCGTGGTAAAGCGGCGGGCCA
CAGCCTTGGGGCTAGTCTTGGGGCTTCCATCACTGTCACCCGACTCTTCATCCCCCATTGCTTTAATGTA
GCTACCAGAGCGCATACGACGACAGGGGATTTCACCATCCTTGCCACCTGTGGGGTAACCGCCCCAGTCA
TCCTGGGGCACCTGAAGGTAGTGGTACGTGCGTGCTTTCGCCTTTGTCTCCGGGCCTAATAACCCTTTCC
CCGGACCAGCTCCAGGATACCCGTCACGTCCTTGGCTAACCATCATTGTATGCCACGCAGAGCGCTTAAC
GCTTTGACCGTCCAGGGACATCGACATGCCGGTACAAGCAAGGCAACGCCCTTCCGAACCTCCCGAGCGG
CCCTTAAAGCTCAAGTCGCGGTAGGAGCCATCTGGCCCTTCAAGGCAAAAGGGACCGCCAGGTTCTCCGG
GCGGACGCCCACCGGCCAGGAATCCGGAATCAGAGTCCAGATTGTCGTCTGAAGACCACCACCCGGTGGA
CTTCGCTTGATGGCGACCATCCCCCTTGCGATCCTTACTTTTACTGCGTTTTCCATGACGGGACTGATGG
TGATGGTGGTGATGATGATGGTGATGATGATGGCTTGTGTGTGGTCCCCCACTACCGGGCCCGGGATAGG
AATCTCCCCCACTACCGCCGCGACCCTCCGCTTTGGGCCCGTTGTAATCACGTTTGCCAGGGGCTTCCAG
CGAGTGCGATTTAGCAAACAGTTTCTGAACAGAGTGTACTAAGTGGCGAATGCGAGATGGGCTCTCACTA
CGGGGTTCTGGAGCGGTCCCTGTCCCTGGTGCAGGACCTGGACCGGCGCCGGCAGGGCCACGTTGGTACG
GCAAAGTATGGAAGCCATCCTGTTGAACAGGAAGTTGTTTTTCAAATTGATCAAGCAAAGTCGGCGGTAA
ACGCGGGGCGCCCTTCCCCTGGGGGTGTCCGACACAATCCTCGCATGTATCAAATGGACCTTGACCTGGG
TACATGCGCGGGAACGTTGAACTCCCACCCCCAACGCCAGCTCCTGCAGGCCCCCCTTCCGGGCCAACAC
TTGGCCCTTCGGACAGGGACAAAGGCCCTTCAGGACTAATATGGCCCAAGCCTGCACGCGGAGCACAAAA
GCGAGGTTCAGTGGAGAAGGCCTCGCGAGAACCCAGAAGGTATGGCGCACGTGCAGCGGGACCCACGTCC
ATGTGTTGTTGGTCCGCAAAGCGAGCGGGACGCGGGTGCGATCCGCGATCCCCGTGATAACCGCGCATCC
GGGAAGCGGCCGCACTTCCCCCGGAGCCTCCGCTTCCGCCCTTGTACAGCTCGTCCATGCCGAGAGTGAT
CCCGGCGGCGGTCACGAACTCCAGCAGGACCATGTGATCGCGCTTCTCGTTGGGGTCTTTGCTCAGCTTG
GACTGGGTGCTCAGGTAGTGGTTGTCGGGCAGCAGCACGGGGCCGTCGCCGATGGGGGTGTTCTGCTGGT
AGTGGTCGGCGAGCTGCACGCTGCCGTCCTCGATGTTGTGGCGGATCTTGAAGTTCACCTTGATGCCGTT
CTTCTGCTTGTCGGCCATGATATAGACGTTGTGGCTGTTGTAGTTGTACTCCAGCTTGTGCCCCAGGATG
TTGCCGTCCTCCTTGAAGTCGATGCCCTTCAGCTCGATGCGGTTCACCAGGGTGTCGCCCTCGAACTTCA
CCTCGGCGCGGGTCTTGTAGTTGCCGTCGTCCTTGAAGAAGATGGTGCGCTCCTGGACGTAGCCTTCGGG
CATGGCGGACTTGAAGAAGTCGTGCTGCTTCATGTGGTCGGGGTAGCGGCTGAAGCACTGCACGCCGTAG
GTCAGGGTGGTCACGAGGGTGGGCCAGGGCACGGGCAGCTTGCCGGTGGTGCAGATGAACTTCAGGGTCA
GCTTGCCGTAGGTGGCATCGCCCTCGCCCTCGCCGGACACGCTGAACTTGTGGCCGTTTACGTCGCCGTC
CAGCTCGACCAGGATGGGCACCACCCCGGTGAACAGCTCCTCGCCCTTGCTCACCATGGTGGCGACCGGT
GGATCCCGGGCCCGCGGTACCGTCGACTGCAGAATTCGGTTCACTAAACGAGCCCGGTTCACTAAACGAG
CTCTGCTTATATAGACCTCCCACCGTACACGCCTACCGCCCATTTGCGTCAATGGGGCGGAGTTGTTACG
ACATTTTGGAAAGTCCCGTTGATTTTGGTGCCAAAACAAACTCCCATTGACGTCAATGGGGTGGAGACTT
GGAAATCCCCGTGAGTCAAACCGCTATCCACGCCCATTGATGTACTGCCAAAACCGCATCACCATGGTAA
TAGCGATGACTAATACGTAGATGTACTGCCAAGTAGGAAAGTCCCATAAGGTCATGTACTGGGCATAATG
CCAGGCGGGCCATTTACCGTCATTGACGTCAATAGGGGGCGTACTTGGCATATGATACACTTGATGTACT
GCCAAGTGGGCAGTTTACCGTAAATACTCCACCCATTGACGTCAATGGAAAGTCCCTATTGGCGTTACTA
TGGGAACATACGTCATTATTGACGTCAATGGGCGGGGGTCGTTGGGCGGTCAGCCAGGCGGGCCATTTAC
CGTAAGTTATGTAACGCGGAACTCCATATATGGGCTATGAACTAATGACCCCGTAATTGATTACTATTAA
TAACTAGCACGCGTTCGAAGCTTGAGCTCGGTCCCCTCGGGGTTGGGAGGTGGGTCTGAAACGATAATGG
TGAATATCCCTGCCTAACTCTATTCACTATAGAAAGTACAGCAAAAACTATTCTTAAACCTACCAAGCCT
CCTACTATCATTATGAATAATTTTATATACCACAGCCAATTTGTTATGTTAAACCAATTCCACAAACTTG
CCCATTTATCTAATTCCAATAATTCTTGTTCATTCTTTTCTTGCTGGTTTTGCGATTCTTCAATTAAGGA
GTGTATTAAGCTTGTGTAATTGTTAATTTCTCTGTCCCACTCCATCCAGGTCGTGTGATTCCAAATCTGT
TCCAGAGATTTATTACTCCAACTAGCATTCCAAGGCACAGCAGTGGTGCAAATGAGTTTTCCAGAGCAAC
CCCAAATCCCCAGGAGCTGTTGATCCTTTAGGTATCTTTCCACAGCCAGGATTCTTGCCTGGAGCTGCTT
GATGCCCCAGACTGTGAGTTGCAACAGATGCTGTTGCGCCTCAATAGCCCTCAGCAAATTGTTCTGCTGC
TGCACTATACCAGACAATAATTGTCTGGCCTGTACCGTCAGCGTCATTGACGCTGCGCCCATAGTGCTTC
CTGCTGCTCCCAAGAACCCAAGGAACAAAGCTCCTATTCCCACTGCTCTTTTTTCTCTCTGCACCACTCT
TCTCTTTGCCTTGGTGGGTGCTACTCCTAATGGTTCAATTTTTACTACTTTATATTTATATAATTCACTT
CTCCAATTGTCCCTCATATCTCCTCCTTATGGTGTTTTACTAAACTTTTCCATGTTCTAATCCTCATCCT
GTCTACTTGCCACACAATCATCACCTGCCATCTGTTTTCCATAATCCCTAATGATCTTTGCTTTTCTTCT
TGGCACTACTTTTATGTCACTATTATCTTGTATTACTACTGCCCCTTCACCTTTCCAGAGGAGCTTTGCT
GGTCCTTTCCAAAGTGGATTTCTGCTGTCCCTGTAATAAACCCGAAAATTTTGAATTTTTGTAATTTGTT
TTTGTAATTCTTTAGTTTGTATGTCTGTTGCTATTATGTCTACTATTCTTTCCCCTGCACTGTACCCCCC
AATCCCCCCTTTTCTTTTAAAATTGTGGATGAATACTGCCATTTGTACTGCTGTCTTAAGATGTTCAGCC
TGATCTCTTACCTGTCCTATAATTTTCTTTAATTCTTTATTCATAGATTCTACTACTCCTTGACTTTGGG
GATTGTAGGGAATTTCCAGGTCTGAAGATCCTGCTGCTTGCTGTGCTTTTTTCTTACTTTTGTTTTGCTC
TTCCTCTATCTTGTCTAAAGCTTCCTTGGTGTCTTTTATCTCTATCCTTTGATGCACACAATAGAGGGTT
GCTACTGTATTATATAATGATCTAAGTTCTTCTGATCCTGTCTGAAGGGATGGTTGTAGCTGTCCCAGTA
TTTGTCTACAGCCTTCTGATGTTTCTAACAGGCCAGTATTAACTGCGAATCGTTCTAGCTCCCTGCTTGC
CCATACTATATGTTTTAATTTATATTTTTTCTTTCCCCCTGGCCTTAACCGAATTTTTTCCCATCGCGAT
CTAATTCTCCCCCGCTTAATACTGACGCTCTCGCACCCATCTCTCTCCTTCTAGCCTCCGCTAGTCAAAA
TTTTTGGCGTACTCACCAGTCGCCGCCCCTCGCCTCTTGCCGTGCGCGCTTCAGCAAGCCGAGTCCTGCG
TCGAGAGAGCTCCTCTGGTTTCCCTTTCGCTTTCAAGTCCCTGTTCGGGCGCCACTGCTAGAGATTTTCC
ACACTGACTAAAAGGGTCTGAGGGATCTCTAGTTACCAGAGTCACACAACAGACGGGCACACACTACTTG
AAGCACTCAAGGCAAGCTTTATTGAGGCTTAAGCAGTGGGTTCCCTAGTTAGCCAGAGAGCTCCCAGGCT
CAGATCTGGTCTAACCAGAGAGACCCAGTACAGGCAAAAAGCAGCTGCTTATATGCAGGATCTGAGGGCT
CGCCACTCCCCAGTCCCGCCCAGGCCACGCCTCCCATGGTAATAGCGATGACTAATACGTAGATGTACTG
CCAAGTAGGAAAGTCCCATAAGGTCATGTACTGGGCATAATGCCAGGCGGGCCATTTACCGTCATTGACG
TCAATAGGGGGCGTACTTGGCATATGATACACTTGATGTACTGCCAAGTGGGCAGTTTACCGTAAATACT
CCACCCATTGACGTCAATGGAAAGTCCCTATTGGCGTTACTATGGGAACATACGTCATTATTGACGTCAA
TGGGCGGGGGTCGTTGGGCGGTCAGCCAGGCGGGCCATTTACCGTAAGTTATGTAACGCGGAACTCCATA
TATGGGCTATGAACTAATGACCCCGTAATTGATTACTATTAATAACTAGTCAATAATCAATGTCGACCCA
GGTGGCACTTTTCGGGGAAATGTGCGCGGAACCCCTATTTGTTTATTTTTCTAAATACATTCAAATATGT
ATCCGCTCATGAGACAATAACCCTGATAAATGCTTCAATAATATTGAAAAAGGAAGAGTATGAGTATTCA
ACATTTCCGTGTCGCCCTTATTCCCTTTTTTGCGGCATTTTGCCTTCCTGTTTTTGCTCACCCAGAAACG
CTGGTGAAAGTAAAAGATGCTGAAGATCAGTTGGGTGCACGAGTGGGTTACATCGAACTGGATCTCAACA
GCGGTAAGATCCTTGAGAGTTTTCGCCCCGAAGAACGTTTTCCAATGATGAGCACTTTTAAAGTTCTGCT
ATGTGGCGCGGTATTATCCCGTATTGACGCCGGGCAAGAGCAACTCGGTCGCCGCATACACTATTCTCAG
AATGACTTGGTTGAGTACTCACCAGTCACAGAAAAGCATCTTACGGATGGCATGACAGTAAGAGAATTAT
GCAGTGCTGCCATAACCATGAGTGATAACACTGCGGCCAACTTACTTCTGACAACGATCGGAGGACCGAA
GGAGCTAACCGCTTTTTTGCACAACATGGGGGATCATGTAACTCGCCTTGATCGTTGGGAACCGGAGCTG
AATGAAGCCATACCAAACGACGAGCGTGACACCACGATGCCTGTAGCAATGGCAACAACGTTGCGCAAAC
TATTAACTGGCGAACTACTTACTCTAGCTTCCCGGCAACAATTAATAGACTGGATGGAGGCGGATAAAGT
TGCAGGACCACTTCTGCGCTCGGCCCTTCCGGCTGGCTGGTTTATTGCTGATAAATCTGGAGCCGGTGAG
CGTGGGTCTCGCGGTATCATTGCAGCACTGGGGCCAGATGGTAAGCCCTCCCGTATCGTAGTTATCTACA
CGACGGGGAGTCAGGCAACTATGGATGAACGAAATAGACAGATCGCTGAGATAGGTGCCTCACTGATTAA
GCATTGGTAACTGTCAGACCAAGTTTACTCATATATACTTTAGATTGATTTAAAACTTCATTTTTAATTT
AAAAGGATCTAGGTGAAGATCCTTTTTGATAATCTCATGACCAAAATCCCTTAACGTGAGTTTTCGTTCC
ACTGAGCGTCAGACCCCGTAGAAAAGATCAAAGGATCTTC
